Addgene plasmid #65351: pKMV-VioE
Purpose: systhesis of vioE gene in the violacein pathway
Depositing lab: Junbiao Dai. Depositing organization: Tsinghua University. Publication: YeastFab: the design and construction of standard biological parts for metabolic engineering in Saccharomyces cerevisiae. Guo Y, Dong J, Zhou T, Auxillos J, Li T, Zhang W, Wang L, Shen Y, Luo Y, Zheng Y, Lin J, Chen GQ, Wu Q, Cai Y, Dai J. Nucleic Acids Res. 2015 May 8. pii: gkv464. 10.1093/nar/gkv464 PubMed 25956650.
Backbone
  Vector backbone: pKMV
  Vector type: Synthetic Biology
Growth in bacteria
  Bacterial resistance: Kanamycin, 50 μg/mL
  Growth temperature: 37°C
  Growth strain: DH5alpha
  Copy number: High Copy
Gene/Insert
  Gene/Insert name: vioE
  Species: Synthetic
  Insert size (bp): 574
  Cloning method: Unknown
  Sequencing primers: 5′ M13-F20; 3′ M13 Reverse
Terms and licenses: Academic/Nonprofit Terms; Industry Terms: Not Available to Industry
How to cite: pKMV-VioE was a gift from Junbiao Dai (Addgene plasmid # 65351 ; http://n2t.net/addgene:65351 ; RRID:Addgene_65351)
