[The description below was written by a language model from this plasmid's Addgene catalogue record and the feature table of its GenBank file.]
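Description:
pKMV-VioE is a small (2,640 bp) circular synthetic-biology plasmid built on the pKMV backbone that serves as a bacterial storage and cloning vector for a synthetic vioE gene, one of the genes of the violacein biosynthetic pathway. It is maintained in E. coli through a high-copy ColE1/pUC-type origin of replication and selected with kanamycin. Resistance comes from the aph(3')-Ia aminoglycoside phosphotransferase coding sequence, which the feature table shows lying directly downstream of the bla (AmpR) promoter, so that promoter drives the marker. No yeast origin, yeast marker or other eukaryotic maintenance element is annotated, so the plasmid appears to be purely a bacterial carrier.

The insert is catalogued as a 574 bp synthetic vioE sequence. It is not annotated as a feature in the GenBank record, but the M13 forward and M13 reverse primer sites, which are also the listed sequencing primers, flank a region of roughly 650 bp that is consistent with the position of the insert. No promoter, terminator, tag or reporter is annotated around this region, so the gene appears to be held as a bare part rather than as an expression cassette. The cloning method is recorded as unknown.

The plasmid was deposited as part of a collection of standardised biological parts for metabolic engineering in Saccharomyces cerevisiae, and its stated purpose is synthesis of the vioE gene. It is best understood as a sequence-verifiable source of the vioE part, intended for later assembly with regulatory parts and the other violacein genes, although the record does not describe those downstream assembly steps.
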