LOCUS       Exported 2640 bp ds-DNA circular SYN 12-MAY-2021
DEFINITION  systhesis of vioE gene in the violacein pathway.
ACCESSION   .
VERSION     .
KEYWORDS    pKMV-VioE
SOURCE      synthetic DNA construct
  ORGANISM  synthetic DNA construct
REFERENCE   1 (bases 1 to 2640)
  AUTHORS   Guo Y, Dong J, Zhou T, Auxillos J, Li T, Zhang W, Wang L, Shen Y,
            Luo Y, Zheng Y, Lin J, Chen GQ, Wu Q, Cai Y, Dai J
  TITLE     YeastFab: the design and construction of standard biological parts
            for metabolic engineering in Saccharomyces cerevisiae.
  JOURNAL   Nucleic Acids Res. 2015 May 8. pii: gkv464.
  PUBMED    25956650
REFERENCE   2 (bases 1 to 2640)
  AUTHORS   .
  TITLE     Direct Submission
  JOURNAL   Exported May 12, 2021 from SnapGene Server 1.1.58
            http://www.snapgene.com
FEATURES             Location/Qualifiers
     source          1..2640
                     /organism="synthetic DNA construct"
                     /mol_type="other DNA"
     primer_bind     50..68
                     /label=pBRforEco
                     /note="pBR322 vectors, upsteam of EcoRI site, forward
                     primer"
     primer_bind     77..94
                     /label=M13 Forward
                     /note="In lacZ gene. Also called M13-F20 or M13 (-21)
                     Forward"
     primer_bind     78..94
                     /label=M13 fwd
                     /note="common sequencing primer, one of multiple similar
                     variants"
     primer_bind     complement(744..760)
                     /label=M13 rev
                     /note="common sequencing primer, one of multiple similar
                     variants"
     primer_bind     complement(744..760)
                     /label=M13 Reverse
                     /note="In lacZ gene. Also called M13-rev"
     primer_bind     complement(772..789)
                     /label=L4440
                     /note="L4440 vector, forward primer"
     rep_origin      complement(943..1531)
                     /direction=LEFT
                     /label=ori
                     /note="high-copy-number ColE1/pMB1/pBR322/pUC origin of
                     replication"
     primer_bind     complement(1023..1042)
                     /label=pBR322ori-F
                     /note="pBR322 origin, forward primer"
     CDS             complement(1702..2517)
                     /codon_start=1
                     /gene="aph(3')-Ia"
                     /product="aminoglycoside phosphotransferase"
                     /label=KanR
                     /note="confers resistance to kanamycin in bacteria or G418
                     (Geneticin(R)) in eukaryotes"
                     /translation="MSHIQRETSCSRPRLNSNMDADLYGYKWARDNVGQSGATIYRLYG
                     KPDAPELFLKHGKGSVANDVTDEMVRLNWLTEFMPLPTIKHFIRTPDDAWLLTTAIPGK
                     TAFQVLEEYPDSGENIVDALAVFLRRLHSIPVCNCPFNSDRVFRLAQAQSRMNNGLVDA
                     SDFDDERNGWPVEQVWKEMHKLLPFSPDSVVTHGDFSLDNLIFDEGKLIGCIDVGRVGI
                     ADRYQDLAILWNCLGEFSPSLQKRLFQKYGIDNPDMNKLQFHLMLDEFF"
     primer_bind     2425..2444
                     /label=Kan-R
                     /note="Kanamycin resistance gene, reverse primer"
     promoter        complement(2518..2622)
                     /gene="bla"
                     /label=AmpR promoter
ORIGIN
        1 gccacctgac gtctaagaaa ccattattat catgacatta acctataaaa ataggcgtat
       61 cacgaggccc tttcgttgta aaacgacggc cagtcgaacc acgcaatgcg tctcgatccg
      121 cagtgtcttg cgtctctgat ggaaaacaga gaaccaccat tgttgccagc tagatggtct
      181 tctgcttacg tttcttactg gagtccaatg ttgccagacg accaattgac ctctggttac
      241 tgttggttcg actacgaaag agacatctgt agaatcgacg gtttgttcaa cccgtggtct
      301 gaaagagaca ccggttacag attgtggatg tctgaagttg gtaacgctgc ttctggtaga
      361 acctggaagc aaaaggttgc ttacggtaga gaaagaaccg ctttgggtga acaattgtgt
      421 gaaagaccat tggacgacga aaccggtcca ttcgctgaat tgttcttgcc acgcgacgtt
      481 ttgagaagat tgggtgctag acacatcggt agaagagttg ttttgggtag agaagctgac
      541 ggttggagat accaaagacc aggtaagggt ccatctacct tgtacttgga cgctgcttct
      601 ggtaccccat tgagaatggt taccggtgac gaggctagta gagcttcttt gagagacttc
      661 ccaaacgttt ctgaagctga aatcccagac gctgttttcg ctgctaagag atagcagaga
      721 cggagtcact gccaaccgag acggtcatag ctgtttcctg tgtgccgctt cctcgctcac
      781 tgactcgctg cgctcggtcg ttcggctgcg gcgagcggta tcagctcact caaaggcggt
      841 aatacggtta cccacagaat caggggataa cgcaggaaag aacatgtgag caaaaggcca
      901 gcaaaaggcc aggaaccgta aaaaggccgc gttgctggcg tttttccata ggctccgccc
      961 ccctgacgag catcacaaaa atcgacgctc aagtcagagg tggcgaaacc cgacaggact
     1021 ataaagatac caggcgtttc cccctggaag ctccctcgtg cgctctcctg ttccgaccct
     1081 gccgcttacc ggatacctgt ccgcctttct cccttcggga agcgtggcgc tttctcatag
     1141 ctcacgctgt aggtatctca gttcggtgta ggtcgttcgc tccaagctgg gctgtgtgca
     1201 cgaacccccc gttcagcccg accgctgcgc cttatccggt aactatcgtc ttgagtccaa
     1261 cccggtaaga cacgacttat cgccactggc agcagccact ggtaacagga ttagcagagc
     1321 gaggtatgta ggcggtgcta cagagttctt gaagtggtgg cctaactacg gctacactag
     1381 aaggacagta tttggtatct gcgctctgct gaagccagtt accttcggaa aaagagttgg
     1441 tagctcttga tccggcaaac aaaccaccgc tggtagcggt ggtttttttg tttgcaagca
     1501 gcagattacg cgcagaaaaa aaggatctca agaagatcct ttgatctttt ctacggggtc
     1561 tgacgctcag tggaacgaaa actcacgtta agggattttg gtcatgagat tatcaaaaag
     1621 gatcttcacc tagatccttt taaattaaaa atgaagtttt aaatcaatct aaagtatata
     1681 tgagtaaact tggtctgaca gttagaaaaa ctcatcgagc atcaaatgaa actgcaattt
     1741 attcatatca ggattatcaa taccatattt ttgaaaaagc cgtttctgta atgaaggaga
     1801 aaactcaccg aggcagttcc ataggatggc aagatcctgg tatcggtctg cgattccgac
     1861 tcgtccaaca tcaatacaac ctattaattt cccctcgtca aaaataaggt tatcaagtga
     1921 gaaatcacca tgagtgacga ctgaatccgg tgagaatggc aaaagtttat gcatttcttt
     1981 ccagacttgt tcaacaggcc agccattacg ctcgtcatca aaatcactcg catcaaccaa
     2041 accgttattc attcgtgatt gcgcctgagc gagtcgaaat acgcgatcgc tgttaaaagg
     2101 acaattacaa acaggaatcg aatgcaaccg gcgcaggaac acggccagcg catcaacaat
     2161 attttcacct gaatcaggat attcttctaa tacctggaat gctgttttcc cggggatcgc
     2221 tgtggtgagt aaccatgcat catcaggagt acggataaaa tgcttgatgg tcggaagagg
     2281 cataaattcc gtcagccagt ttagtctgac catctcatct gtaacatcat tggcaacgct
     2341 acctttgcca tgtttcagaa acaactctgg cgcatcgggc ttcccataca atcgatagat
     2401 tgtcgcacct gattgcccga cattatcgcg agcccattta tacccatata aatcagcatc
     2461 catgttggaa tttaatcgcg gcctagagca agacgtttcc cgttgaatat ggctcatact
     2521 cttccttttt caatattatt gaagcattta tcagggttat tgtctcatga gcggatacat
     2581 atttgaatgt atttagaaaa ataaacaaat aggggttccg cgcacatttc cccgaaaagt
//
