>Addgene plasmid #65351 | pKMV-VioE | addgene partial sequence | sequence record 124026 | M13-F20 5'-TGTAAAACGACGGCCAGT-3'
AACAGAGAACCACCATTGTTGCCAGCTAGATGGTCTTCTGCTTACGTTTCTTACTGGAGTCCAATGTTGC
CAGACGACCAATTGACCTCTGGTTACTGTTGGTTCGACTACGAAAGAGACATCTGTAGAATCGACGGTTT
GTTCAACCCGTGGTCTGAAAGAGACACCGGTTACAGATTGTGGATGTCTGAAGTTGGTAACGCTGCTTCT
GGTAGAACCTGGAAGCAAAAGGTTGCTTACGGTAGAGAAAGAACCGCTTTGGGTGAACAATTGTGTGAAA
GACCATTGGACGACGAAACCGGTCCATTCGCTGAATTGTTCTTGCCACGCGACGTTTTGAGAAGATTGGG
TGCTAGACACATCGGTAGAAGAGTTGTTTTGGGTAGAGAAGCTGACGGTTGGAGATACCAAAGACCAGGT
AAGGGTCCATCTACCTTGTACTTGGACGCTGCTTCTGGTACCCCATTGAGAATGGTTACCGGTGACGAGG
CTAGTAGAGCTTCTTTGAGAGACTTCCCAAACGTTTCTGAAGCTGAAATCCCAGACGCTGTTTTCGCTGC
TAAGAGATAGCAGAGACGGAGTCACTGCCAACCGAGACGGTCATAGCTGTTTCCTGTGTGCCGCTTCCTC
GCTCACTGACTCGCTGCGCTCGGTCGTTCGGCTGCGGCGAGCGGTATCAGCTCACTCAAAGGCGGTAATA
CGGTTACCCACAGAATCAGGG
