>Addgene plasmid #65351 | pKMV-VioE | addgene partial sequence | sequence record 124318 | M13-Rev 5'-CAGGAAACAGCTATGACC-3'
AACAGCGTCTGGGATTTCAGCTTCAGAAACGTTTGGGAAGTCTCTCAAAGAAGCTCTACTAGCCTCGTCA
CCGGTAACCATTCTCAATGGGGTACCAGAAGCAGCGTCCAAGTACAAGGTAGATGGACCCTTACCTGGTC
TTTGGTATCTCCAACCGTCAGCTTCTCTACCCAAAACAACTCTTCTACCGATGTGTCTAGCACCCAATCT
TCTCAAAACGTCGCGTGGCAAGAACAATTCAGCGAATGGACCGGTTTCGTCGTCCAATGGTCTTTCACAC
AATTGTTCACCCAAAGCGGTTCTTTCTCTACCGTAAGCAACCTTTTGCTTCCAGGTTCTACCAGAAGCAG
CGTTACCAACTTCAGACATCCACAATCTGTAACCGGTGTCTCTTTCAGACCACGGGTTGAACAAACCGTC
GATTCTACAGATGTCTCTTTCGTAGTCGAACCAACAGTAACCAGAGGTCAATTGGTCGTCTGGCAACATT
GGACTCCAGTAAGAAACGTAAGCAGAAGACCATCTAGCTGGCAACAATGGTGGTTCTCTGTTTTCCATCA
GAGACGCAAGACACTGCGGATCGAGACGCATTGCGTGGTTCGACTGGCCGTCGTTTTACAACGAAAGGGC
CTCGTGATACGCCTATTTTTATAGGTTAATGTCATGATAATAATGGTTTCTTAGACGTCAGGTGGCACTT
TTCGGGGAAATGTGCGCGGAACCCCTATTTGTTTATTTTTCTAAATACATTCAAATATGTATCCGCTCAT
GAGACAATAACCCTGATAAATGCTTCAATAATATTGAA
